>Addgene plasmid #58069 | tdTomato-Actin-C-18 | addgene full sequence | sequence record 306363 | Addgene NGS Result
ATGCATTAGTTATTAATAGTAATCAATTACGGGGTCATTAGTTCATAGCCCATATATGGAGTTCCGCGTT
ACATAACTTACGGTAAATGGCCCGCCTGGCTGACCGCCCAACGACCCCCGCCCATTGACGTCAATAATGA
CGTATGTTCCCATAGTAACGCCAATAGGGACTTTCCATTGACGTCAATGGGTGGAGTATTTACGGTAAAC
TGCCCACTTGGCAGTACATCAAGTGTATCATATGCCAAGTACGCCCCCTATTGACGTCAATGACGGTAAA
TGGCCCGCCTGGCATTATGCCCAGTACATGACCTTATGGGACTTTCCTACTTGGCAGTACATCTACGTAT
TAGTCATCGCTATTACCATGGTGATGCGGTTTTGGCAGTACATCAATGGGCGTGGATAGCGGTTTGACTC
ACGGGGATTTCCAAGTCTCCACCCCATTGACGTCAATGGGAGTTTGTTTTGGCACCAAAATCAACGGGAC
TTTCCAAAATGTCGTAACAACTCCGCCCCATTGACGCAAATGGGCGGTAGGCGTGTACGGTGGGAGGTCT
ATATAAGCAGAGCTGGTTTAGTGAACCGTCAGATCCGCTAGCGCTACCGGTCGCCACCATGGTGAGCAAG
GGCGAGGAGGTCATCAAAGAGTTCATGCGCTTCAAGGTGCGCATGGAGGGCTCCATGAACGGCCACGAGT
TCGAGATCGAGGGCGAGGGCGAGGGCCGCCCCTACGAGGGCACCCAGACCGCCAAGCTGAAGGTGACCAA
GGGCGGCCCCCTGCCCTTCGCCTGGGACATCCTGTCCCCCCAGTTCATGTACGGCTCCAAGGCGTACGTG
AAGCACCCCGCCGACATCCCCGATTACAAGAAGCTGTCCTTCCCCGAGGGCTTCAAGTGGGAGCGCGTGA
TGAACTTCGAGGACGGCGGTCTGGTGACCGTGACCCAGGACTCCTCCCTGCAGGACGGCACGCTGATCTA
CAAGGTGAAGATGCGCGGCACCAACTTCCCCCCCGACGGCCCCGTAATGCAGAAGAAGACCATGGGCTGG
GAGGCCTCCACCGAGCGCCTGTACCCCCGCGACGGCGTGCTGAAGGGCGAGATCCACCAGGCCCTGAAGC
TGAAGGACGGCGGCCACTACCTGGTGGAGTTCAAGACCATCTACATGGCCAAGAAGCCCGTGCAACTGCC
CGGCTACTACTACGTGGACACCAAGCTGGACATCACCTCCCACAACGAGGACTACACCATCGTGGAACAG
TACGAGCGCTCCGAGGGCCGCCACCACCTGTTCCTGGGGCATGGCACCGGCAGCACCGGCAGCGGCAGCT
CCGGCACCGCCTCCTCCGAGGACAACAACATGGCCGTCATCAAAGAGTTCATGCGCTTCAAGGTGCGCAT
GGAGGGCTCCATGAACGGCCACGAGTTCGAGATCGAGGGCGAGGGCGAGGGCCGCCCCTACGAGGGCACC
CAGACCGCCAAGCTGAAGGTGACCAAGGGCGGCCCCCTGCCCTTCGCCTGGGACATCCTGTCCCCCCAGT
TCATGTACGGCTCCAAGGCGTACGTGAAGCACCCCGCCGACATCCCCGATTACAAGAAGCTGTCCTTCCC
CGAGGGCTTCAAGTGGGAGCGCGTGATGAACTTCGAGGACGGCGGTCTGGTGACCGTGACCCAGGACTCC
TCCCTGCAGGACGGCACGCTGATCTACAAGGTGAAGATGCGCGGCACCAACTTCCCCCCCGACGGCCCCG
TAATGCAGAAGAAGACCATGGGCTGGGAGGCCTCCACCGAGCGCCTGTACCCCCGCGACGGCGTGCTGAA
GGGCGAGATCCACCAGGCCCTGAAGCTGAAGGACGGCGGCCACTACCTGGTGGAGTTCAAGACCATCTAC
ATGGCCAAGAAGCCCGTGCAACTGCCCGGCTACTACTACGTGGACACCAAGCTGGACATCACCTCCCACA
ACGAGGACTACACCATCGTGGAACAGTACGAGCGCTCCGAGGGCCGCCACCACCTGTTCCTGTACGGCAT
GGACGAGCTGTACAAGTCCGGACTCAGATCTCGAGCTCAAGCTTCGAATTCTGCAGTCGACGGTACCGCG
GGCCCGGGATCTGGCAGCGGTGGAGGCAGCGCATCCGGCGGAAGCGGAAGCGATGATGATATCGCCGCGC
TCGTCGTCGACAACGGCTCCGGCATGTGCAAGGCCGGCTTCGCGGGCGACGATGCCCCCCGGGCCGTCTT
CCCCTCCATCGTGGGGCGCCCCAGGCACCAGGGCGTGATGGTGGGCATGGGTCAGAAGGATTCCTATGTG
GGCGACGAGGCCCAGAGCAAGAGAGGCATCCTCACCCTGAAGTACCCCATCGAGCACGGCATCGTCACCA
ACTGGGACGACATGGAGAAAATCTGGCACCACACCTTCTACAATGAGCTGCGTGTGGCTCCCGAGGAGCA
CCCCGTGCTGCTGACCGAGGCCCCCCTGAACCCCAAGGCCAACCGCGAGAAGATGACCCAGATCATGTTT
GAGACCTTCAACACCCCAGCCATGTACGTTGCTATCCAGGCTGTGCTATCCCTGTACGCCTCTGGCCGTA
CCACTGGCATCGTGATGGACTCCGGTGACGGGGTCACCCACACTGTGCCCATCTACGAGGGGTATGCCCT
CCCCCATGCCATCCTGCGTCTGGACCTGGCTGGCCGGGACCTGACTGACTACCTCATGAAGATCCTCACC
GAGCGCGGCTACAGCTTCACCACCACGGCCGAGCGGGAAATCGTGCGTGACATTAAGGAGAAGCTGTGCT
ACGTCGCCCTGGACTTCGAGCAAGAGATGGCCACGGCTGCTTCCAGCTCCTCCCTGGAGAAGAGCTACGA
GCTGCCTGACGGCCAGGTCATCACCATTGGCAATGAGCGGTTCCGCTGCCCTGAGGCACTCTTCCAGCCT
TCCTTCCTGGGCATGGAGTCCTGTGGCATCCACGAAACTACCTTCAACTCCATCATGAAGTGTGACGTGG
ACATCCGCAAAGACCTGTACGCCAACACAGTGCTGTCTGGCGGCACCACCATGTACCCTGGCATTGCCGA
CAGGATGCAGAAGGAGATCACTGCCCTGGCACCCAGCACAATGAAGATCAAGATCATTGCTCCTCCTGAG
CGCAAGTACTCCGTGTGGATCGGCGGCTCCATCCTGGCCTCGCTGTCCACCTTCCAGCAGATGTGGATCA
GCAAGCAGGAGTATGACGAGTCCGGCCCCTCCATCGTCCACCGCAAATGCTTCTAGGGATCCACCGGATC
TAGATAACTGATCATAATCAGCCATACCACATTTGTAGAGGTTTTACTTGCTTTAAAAAACCTCCCACAC
CTCCCCCTGAACCTGAAACATAAAATGAATGCAATTGTTGTTGTTAACTTGTTTATTGCAGCTTATAATG
GTTACAAATAAAGCAATAGCATCACAAATTTCACAAATAAAGCATTTTTTTCACTGCATTCTAGTTGTGG
TTTGTCCAAACTCATCAATGTATCTTAAGGCGTAAATTGTAAGCGTTAATATTTTGTTAAAATTCGCGTT
AAATTTTTGTTAAATCAGCTCATTTTTTAACCAATAGGCCGAAATCGGCAAAATCCCTTATAAATCAAAA
GAATAGACCGAGATAGGGT
[37 nt withheld, positions 3660-3696]
AAAGAACGTGGACTCCAACGTCAAAGG
[49 nt withheld, positions 3724-3772]
T
[91 nt withheld, positions 3774-3864]
G
[124 nt withheld, positions 3866-3989]
CAGGTGGCACTTTTCGGGGAAATGTGCGCGGAACCCCTATTTGTTTATTTTTCTAAATACATTCAAATAT
GTATCCGCTCATGAGACAATAACCCTGATAAATGCTTCAATAATATTGAAAAAGGAAGAGTCCTGAGGCG
GAAAGAACCAGCTGTGGAATGTGTGTCAGTTAGGGTGTGGAAAGTCCCCAGGCTCCCCAGCAGGCAGAAG
TATGCAAAGCATGCATCTCAATTAGTCAGCAACCATAGTCCCGCCCCTAACTCCGCCCATCCCGCCCCTA
ACTCCGCCCAGTTCCGCCCATTCTCCGCCCCATGGCTGACTAATTTTTTTTATTTATGCAGAGGCCGAGG
CCGCCTCGGCCTCTGAGCTATTCCAGAAGTAGTGAGGAGGCTTTTTTGGAGGCCTAGGCTTTTGCAAAGA
TCGATCAAGAGACAGGATGAGGATCGTTTCGCATGATTGAACAAGATGGATTGCACGCAGGTTCTCCGGC
CGCTTGGGTGGAGAGGCTATTCGGCTATGACTGGGCACAACAGACAATCGGCTGCTCTGATGCCGCCGTG
TTCCGGCTGTCAGCGCAGGGGCGCCCGGTTCTTTTTGTCAAGACCGACCTGTCCGGTGCCCTGAATGAAC
TGCAAGACGAGGCAGCGCGGCTATCGTGGCTGGCCACGACGGGCGTTCCTTGCGCAGCTGTGCTCGACGT
TGTCACTGAAGCGGGAAGGGACTGGCTGCTATTGGGCGAAGTGCCGGGGCAGGATCTCCTGTCATCTCAC
CTTGCTCCTGCCGAGAAAGTATCCATCATGGCTGATGCAATGCGGCGGCTGCATACGCTTGATCCGGCTA
CCTGCCCATTCGACCACCAAGCGAAACATCGCATCGAGCGAGCACGTACTCGGATGGAAGCCGGTCTTGT
CGATCAGGATGATCTGGACGAAGAGCATCAGGGGCTCGCGCCAGCCGAACTGTTCGCCAGGCTCAAGGCG
AGCATGCCCGACGGCGAGGATCTCGTCGTGACCCATGGCGATGCCTGCTTGCCGAATATCATGGTGGAAA
ATGGCCGCTTTTCTGGATTCATCGACTGTGGCCGGCTGGGTGTGGCGGACCGCTATCAGGACATAGCGTT
GGCTACCCGTGATATTGCTGAAGAGCTTGGCGGCGAATGGGCTGACCGCTTCCTCGTGCTTTACGGTATC
GCCGCTCCCGATTCGCAGCGCATCGCCTTCTATCGCCTTCTTGACGAGTTCTTCTGAGCGGGACTCTGGG
GTTCGAAATGACCGACCAAGCGACGCCCAACCTGCCATCACGAGATTTCGATTCCACCGCCGCCTTCTAT
GAAAGGTTGGGCTTCGGAATCGTTTTCCGGGACGCCGGCTGGATGATCCTCCAGCGCGGGGATCTCATGC
TGGAGTTCTTCGCCCACCCTAGGGGGAGGCTAACTGAAACACGGAAGGAGACAATACCGGAAGGAACCCG
CGCTATGACGGCAATAAAAAGACAGAATAAAACGCACGGTGTTGGGTCGTTTGTTCATAAACGCGGGGTT
CGGTCCCAGGGCTGGCACTCTGTCGATACCCCACCGAGACCCCATTGGGGCCAATACGCCCGCGTTTCTT
CCTTTTCCCCACCCCACCCCCCAAGTTCGGGTGAAGGCCCAGGGCTCGCAGCCAACGTCGGGGCGGCAGG
CCCTGCCATAGCCTCAGGTTACTCATATATACTTTAGATTGATTTAAAACTTCATTTTTAATTTAAAAGG
ATCTAGGTGAAGATCCTTTTTGATAATCTCATGACCAAAATCCCTTAACGTGAGTTTTCGTTCCACTGAG
CGTCAGACCCCGTAGAAAAGATCAAAGGATCTTCTTGAGATCCTTTTTTTCTGCGCGTAATCTGCTGCTT
GCAAACAAAAAAACCACCGCTACCAGCGGTGGTTTGTTTGCCGGATCAAGAGCTACCAACTCTTTTTCCG
AAGGTAACTGGCTTCAGCAGAGCGCAGATACCAAATACTGTTCTTCTAGTGTAGCCGTAGTTAGGCCACC
ACTTCAAGAACTCTGTAGCACCGCCTACATACCTCGCTCTGCTAATCCTGTTACCAGTGGCTGCTGCCAG
TGGCGATAAGTCGTGTCTTACCGGGTTGGACTCAAGACGATAGTTACCGGATAAGGCGCAGCGGTCGGGC
TGAACGGGGGGTTCGTGCACACAGCCCAGCTTGGAGCGAACGACCTACACCGAACTGAGATACCTACAGC
GTGAGCTATGAGAAAGCGCCACGCTTCCCGAAGGGAGAAAGGCGGACAGGTATCCGGTAAGCGGCAGGGT
CGGAACAGGAGAGCGCACGAGGGAGCTTCCAGGGGGAAACGCCTGGTATCTTTATAGTCCTGTCGGGTTT
CGCCACCTCTGACTTGAGCGTCGATTTTTGTGATGCTCGTCAGGGGGGCGGAGCCTATGGAAAAACGCCA
GCAACGCGGCCTTTTTACGGTTCCTGGCCTTTTGCTGGCCTTTTGCTCACATGTTCTTTCCTGCGTTATC
CCCTGATTCTGTGGATAACCGTATTACCGCC
Features (pLannotate 1.2.2; 15 found; start..end, strand, type, name):
     67..370     +  enhancer       CMV enhancer: human cytomegalovirus immediate early enhancer
    371..574     +  promoter       CMV promoter: human cytomegalovirus (CMV) immediate early promoter
    619..2046    +  CDS            tdTomato: tdTomato is a basic (constitutively fluorescent) orange fluorescent protein published in 2004, derived from Discosoma sp.. It is reported to be a somewhat slowly-maturing tandem dimer with low acid sensitivity.
   2047..2111    +  misc_feature   MCS: multiple cloning site
   2152..3273    +  CDS            ACTB: ACTB_BOVIN - Experimental evidence at protein level: Swiss-Prot protein existence level 1. Actin is a highly conserved protein that polymerizes to produce filaments that form cross-linked networks in the cytoplasm of cells. Actin exists in both monomeric (G-actin) and polymeric (F-actin) forms, both forms playing key functions, such as cell motility and contraction. In addition to their role in the cytoplasmic cytoskeleton, G- and F-actin also localize in the nucleus, and regulate gene transcription and motility and repair of damaged DNA. From Bos taurus (Bovine).
   3299..3383    +  CDS            large T antigen (fragment): large T antigen from SV40 (simian virus 40)
   3406..3527    +  polyA_signal   SV40 poly(A) signal: SV40 polyadenylation signal
   3561..3989    -  rep_origin     f1 ori (sequence partly withheld): f1 bacteriophage origin of replication; arrow indicates direction of (+) strand synthesis
   4016..4120    +  promoter       AmpR promoter: bla
   4189..4399    +  promoter       SV40 promoter: SV40 early promoter
   4442..5236    +  CDS            NeoR/KanR: aminoglycoside phosphotransferase from Tn5; aph(3')-II (or nptII); confers resistance to neomycin, kanamycin, and G418 (Geneticin®)
   5257..5409    +  CDS            ble (fragment): BLE_KLEPN - Experimental evidence at protein level: Swiss-Prot protein existence level 1. Binding protein with a strong affinity to the bleomycin family of antibiotics. Binds to CL990; an antimitotic-antibiotic compound. From Klebsiella pneumoniae.
   5468..5515    +  polyA_signal   HSV TK poly(A) signal: herpes simplex virus thymidine kinase polyadenylation signal (Cole and Stacy, 1985)
   5606..5622    -  polyA_signal   bGH poly(A) signal (fragment): bovine growth hormone polyadenylation signal
   5844..6432    +  rep_origin     ori: high-copy-number ColE1/pMB1/pBR322/pUC origin of replication
