[The description below was written by a language model from this plasmid's Addgene catalogue record and pLannotate feature annotations shown in this document.]
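Description:
tdTomato-Actin-C-18 is a mammalian expression plasmid built on the tdTomato-C1 backbone, a C1-style fluorescent protein fusion vector, and encodes human beta-actin (ACTB) fused to the C-terminus of the orange-red fluorescent protein tdTomato. The sequenced record is about 6.5 kb. Expression is driven by the human cytomegalovirus immediate early enhancer and promoter. The tdTomato coding sequence comes first, then a short stretch of multiple cloning site sequence that lies between the two coding regions and presumably serves as the linker, and then the actin open reading frame. An SV40 polyadenylation signal terminates the transcript. The automated annotation matched the actin coding sequence to the bovine protein entry, which reflects the very high conservation of beta-actin; the catalogue record lists the insert as human. The small fragments annotated as SV40 large T antigen, ble and bGH poly(A) are most likely incidental matches to backbone sequence rather than functional elements.

The plasmid replicates at high copy in E. coli from a ColE1/pUC-type origin and also carries an f1 phage origin. A single Tn5 aminoglycoside phosphotransferase gene (NeoR/KanR) provides both selections. A bacterial bla-type promoter drives it for kanamycin resistance in bacteria, and the SV40 early promoter drives it for G418 selection of stably transfected mammalian cells, with an HSV TK polyadenylation signal downstream.

The construct is intended as a localization marker for the actin cytoskeleton. Transfected cells incorporate the tagged actin into filaments, which can then be imaged by fluorescence microscopy, with excitation recorded at 554 nm and emission at 581 nm. tdTomato is a bright tandem dimer that behaves as a single fusion unit, though it is larger than monomeric tags and is reported to mature somewhat slowly.
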