Addgene plasmid #58069: tdTomato-Actin-C-18
Purpose: Localization: Actin, Excitation: 554, Emission: 581
Depositing lab: Michael Davidson.
Backbone
  Vector backbone: tdTomato-C1
  Backbone size w/o insert (bp): 4750
  Vector type: Mammalian Expression
  Selectable markers: Neomycin (select with G418)
Growth in bacteria
  Bacterial resistance: Kanamycin, 50 μg/mL
  Growth temperature: 37°C
  Growth strain: DH5alpha
  Copy number: High Copy
Gene/Insert
  Gene/Insert name: Actin (alt name: NM_001101.3)
  Species: H. sapiens (human)
  Entrez Gene: ACTB (a.k.a. BKRNS, BNS, BRWS1, CSMH, DDS1, PS1TP5BP1, THC8)
  Promoter: CMV
  Tag / fusion protein: tdTomato (N terminal on backbone)
  Cloning method: Unknown
  Sequencing primers: 5′ CMV-F; 3′ SV40pA-R
Terms and licenses: Academic/Nonprofit Terms; Industry Terms: Not Available to Industry
Depositor comments: . Excitation = 554; Emission = 581
How to cite: tdTomato-Actin-C-18 was a gift from Michael Davidson (Addgene plasmid # 58069 ; http://n2t.net/addgene:58069 ; RRID:Addgene_58069)
